LOCUS       Exported 4519 bp ds-DNA circular SYN 26-MAR-2019
DEFINITION  synthetic circular DNA
ACCESSION   .
VERSION     .
KEYWORDS    .
SOURCE      synthetic DNA construct
  ORGANISM  synthetic DNA construct
REFERENCE   1 (bases 1 to 4519)
  AUTHORS   .
  TITLE     Direct Submission
  JOURNAL   Exported Wednesday, Mar 27, 2019 from SnapGene Viewer 4.3.4
            https://www.snapgene.com
FEATURES             Location/Qualifiers
     source          1..4519
                     /organism="synthetic DNA construct"
                     /mol_type="other DNA"
     rep_origin      complement(236..864)
                     /direction=LEFT
                     /label=ColE1 origin
     CDS             complement(1016..1675)
                     /label=AmpR
     promoter        complement(1915..1943)
                     /label=Amp prom
     rep_origin      2014..2454
                     /direction=RIGHT
                     /label=F1 ori
     CDS             complement(2461..2529)
                     /label=LacZ alpha
     primer_bind     2599..2617
                     /label=M13-fwd
     primer_bind     2627..2646
                     /label=T7
     misc_feature    2681..2750
                     /label=attB
     misc_feature    2778..2877
                     /label=SA
     misc_feature    2878
                     /label=Ph2-5'
     CDS             2879..2917
                     /codon_start=1
                     /label=(GGS)4-BHI linker Phase2
                     /translation="SGGSGGSGGSGGS"
     CDS             2918..2971
                     /codon_start=1
                     /product="2A peptide from Thosea asigna virus capsid
                     protein"
                     /label=T2A
                     /note="Eukaryotic ribosomes fail to insert a peptide bond
                     between the Gly and Pro residues, yielding separate
                     polypeptides."
                     /translation="EGRGSLLTCGDVEENPGP"
     CDS             2972..3709
                     /codon_start=1
                     /gene="lexA"
                     /product="E. coli DNA-binding protein that represses genes
                     involved in the SOS response to DNA damage"
                     /label=LexA
                     /note="The N-terminal DNA-binding domain recognizes the
                     16-bp palindromic sequence 5'-CTGTATATATATACAG-3'."
                     /translation="MKALTARQQEVFDLIRDHISQTGMPPTRAEIAQRLGFRSPNAAEE
                     HLKALARKGVIEIVSGASRGIRLLQEEEEGLPLVGRVAAGEPLLAQQHIEGHYQVDPSL
                     FKPNADFLLRVSGMSMKDIGIMDGDLLAVHKTQDVRNGQVVVARIDDEVTVKRLKKQGN
                     KVELLPENSEFKPIVVDLRQQSFTIEGLAVGVIRNGDWLGSPADALDDFDLDMLPADAL
                     DDFDLDMLPADALDDFDLDMLPG"
     3'UTR           3710..4036
                     /label=hsp70 3'UTR
     CDS             4043..4072
                     /codon_start=1
                     /label=(GGS)4 linker Phase2
                     /translation="GGSGGSGGSG"
     misc_feature    4073..4074
                     /label=Ph2-3'
     misc_feature    4075..4195
                     /label=SD
     misc_feature    complement(4223..4292)
                     /label=attB
     primer_bind     complement(4330..4349)
                     /label=T3
     primer_bind     complement(4367..4385)
                     /label=M13-rev
     misc_binding    complement(4393..4415)
                     /label=LacO
     promoter        complement(4420..4449)
                     /label=lac
ORIGIN
        1 gaaacctgtc gtgccagctg cattaatgaa tcggccaacg cgcggggaga ggcggtttgc
       61 gtattgggcg ctcttccgct tcctcgctca ctgactcgct gcgctcggtc gttcggctgc
      121 ggcgagcggt atcagctcac tcaaaggcgg taatacggtt atccacagaa tcaggggata
      181 acgcaggaaa gaacatgtga gcaaaaggcc agcaaaaggc caggaaccgt aaaaaggccg
      241 cgttgctggc gtttttccat aggctccgcc cccctgacga gcatcacaaa aatcgacgct
      301 caagtcagag gtggcgaaac ccgacaggac tataaagata ccaggcgttt ccccctggaa
      361 gctccctcgt gcgctctcct gttccgaccc tgccgcttac cggatacctg tccgcctttc
      421 tcccttcggg aagcgtggcg ctttctcata gctcacgctg taggtatctc agttcggtgt
      481 aggtcgttcg ctccaagctg ggctgtgtgc acgaaccccc cgttcagccc gaccgctgcg
      541 ccttatccgg taactatcgt cttgagtcca acccggtaag acacgactta tcgccactgg
      601 cagcagccac tggtaacagg attagcagag cgaggtatgt aggcggtgct acagagttct
      661 tgaagtggtg gcctaactac ggctacacta gaaggacagt atttggtatc tgcgctctgc
      721 tgaagccagt taccttcgga aaaagagttg gtagctcttg atccggcaaa caaaccaccg
      781 ctggtagcgg tggttttttt gtttgcaagc agcagattac gcgcagaaaa aaaggatctc
      841 aagaagatcc tttgatcttt tctacggggt ctgacgctca gtggaacgaa aactcacgtt
      901 aagggatttt ggtcatgaga ttatcaaaaa ggatcttcac ctagatcctt ttaaattaaa
      961 aatgaagttt taaatcaatc taaagtatat atgagtaaac ttggtctgac agttaccaat
     1021 gcttaatcag tgaggcacct atctcagcga tctgtctatt tcgttcatcc atagttgcct
     1081 gactccccgt cgtgtagata actacgatac gggagggctt accatctggc cccagtgctg
     1141 caatgatacc gcgagaccca cgctcaccgg ctccagattt atcagcaata aaccagccag
     1201 ccggaagggc cgagcgcaga agtggtcctg caactttatc cgcctccatc cagtctatta
     1261 attgttgccg ggaagctaga gtaagtagtt cgccagttaa tagtttgcgc aacgttgttg
     1321 ccattgctac aggcatcgtg gtgtcacgct cgtcgtttgg tatggcttca ttcagctccg
     1381 gttcccaacg atcaaggcga gttacatgat cccccatgtt gtgcaaaaaa gcggttagct
     1441 ccttcggtcc tccgatcgtt gtcagaagta agttggccgc agtgttatca ctcatggtta
     1501 tggcagcact gcataattct cttactgtca tgccatccgt aagatgcttt tctgtgactg
     1561 gtgagtactc aaccaagtca ttctgagaat agtgtatgcg gcgaccgagt tgctcttgcc
     1621 cggcgtcaat acgggataat accgcgccac atagcagaac tttaaaagtg ctcatcattg
     1681 gaaaacgttc ttcggggcga aaactctcaa ggatcttacc gctgttgaga tccagttcga
     1741 tgtaacccac tcgtgcaccc aactgatctt cagcatcttt tactttcacc agcgtttctg
     1801 ggtgagcaaa aacaggaagg caaaatgccg caaaaaaggg aataagggcg acacggaaat
     1861 gttgaatact catactcttc ctttttcaat attattgaag catttatcag ggttattgtc
     1921 tcatgagcgg atacatattt gaatgtattt agaaaaataa acaaataggg gttccgcgca
     1981 catttccccg aaaagtgcca cctaaattgt aagcgttaat attttgttaa aattcgcgtt
     2041 aaatttttgt taaatcagct cattttttaa ccaataggcc gaaatcggca aaatccctta
     2101 taaatcaaaa gaatagaccg agatagggtt gagtgttgtt ccagtttgga acaagagtcc
     2161 actattaaag aacgtggact ccaacgtcaa aggnnnnnnn nnnnnnnnnn nnnnnnnnnn
     2221 nnnnnnnnnn nnnnnnnnnn nntnnnnnnn nnnnnnnnnn nnnnnnnnnn nnnnnnnnnn
     2281 nnnnnnnnnn nnnnnnnnnn nnnnnnnnnn nnnnnnnnnn nnnnnnnnnn nnnngnnnnn
     2341 nnnnnnnnnn nnnnnnnnnn nnnnnnnnnn nnnnnnnnnn nnnnnnnnnn nnnnnnnnnn
     2401 nnnnnnnnnn nnnnnnnnnn nnnnnnnnnn nnnnnnnnnn nnnnnnnnnn nnnnnnnnnc
     2461 ccattcgcca ttcaggctgc gcaactgttg ggaagggcga tcggtgcggg cctcttcgct
     2521 attacgccag ctggcgaaag ggggatgtgc tgcaaggcga ttaagttggg taacgccagg
     2581 gttttcccag tcacgacgtt gtaaaacgac ggccagtgag cgcgcgtaat acgactcact
     2641 atagggcgaa ttggagctcg ctagcgatgt aggtcacggt ctcgaagccg cggtgcgggt
     2701 gccagggcgt gcccttgggc tccccgggcg cgtactccac ctcacccatc tggtccatca
     2761 tgatggtcga ctctagaagt cgatccaaca tggcgacttg tcccatcccc ggcatgttta
     2821 aatatactaa ttattcttga actaatttta atcaaccgat ttatctctct tccgcaggtc
     2881 gggaggttcc ggtggaagcg gaggtagcgg cggatccgaa ggacgcggaa gcctgttgac
     2941 gtgcggagat gtggaagaga atccaggacc gatgaaagcg ttaacggcca ggcaacaaga
     3001 ggtgtttgat ctcatccgtg atcacatcag ccagacaggt atgccgccga cgcgtgcgga
     3061 aatcgcgcag cgtttggggt tccgttcccc aaacgcggct gaagaacatc tgaaggcgct
     3121 ggcacgcaaa ggcgttattg aaattgtttc cggcgcatca cgcgggattc gtctgttgca
     3181 ggaagaggaa gaagggttgc cgctggtagg tcgtgtggct gccggtgaac cacttctggc
     3241 gcaacagcat attgaaggtc attatcaggt cgatccttcc ttattcaagc cgaatgctga
     3301 tttcctgctg cgcgtcagcg ggatgtcgat gaaagatatc ggcattatgg atggtgactt
     3361 gctggcagtg cataaaactc aggatgtacg taacggtcag gtcgttgtcg cacgtattga
     3421 tgacgaggtt accgttaagc gcctgaaaaa acagggcaat aaagtcgaac tgttgccaga
     3481 aaatagcgag tttaaaccaa ttgtcgtaga tcttcgtcag cagagcttca ccattgaagg
     3541 gctggcggtt ggggttattc gcaacggcga ctggctggga tctccggccg acgccctgga
     3601 cgacttcgac ctggacatgc tgccggccga cgccctggac gacttcgacc tggacatgct
     3661 gccggccgac gccctggacg acttcgacct ggacatgctg ccggggtaac taagtaagga
     3721 tctagacatg ataagataca ttgatgagtt tggacaaagc ttatcgatac cgtcgactaa
     3781 agccaaatag aaaattattc agttcctggc ttaagttttt aaaagtgata ttatttattt
     3841 ggttgtaacc aaccaaaaga atgtaaataa ctaatacata attatgttag ttttaagtta
     3901 gcaacaaatt gattttagct atattagcta cttggttaat aaatagaata tatttattta
     3961 aagataattg cgtttttatt gtcagggagt gagtttgctt aaaaactcgt ttagatccac
     4021 tagttctaga gcggccggat ccggaggtag cggtggaagc ggaggttccg gcaggtaagt
     4081 tattgaacaa tggcatcaaa tgccttcatc atcactaccc tttagccctt aagaccccac
     4141 aatgacctta cccactcaga gaaaaaagta aatatgaaag cccatttgaa cttctaagct
     4201 tgtcgaccat catgatggac cagatgggtg aggtggagta cgcgcccggg gagcccaagg
     4261 gcacgccctg gcacccgcac cgcggcttcg agaccgtgac ctacatcatg catggtaccc
     4321 agcttttgtt ccctttagtg agggttaatt gcgcgcttgg cgtaatcatg gtcatagctg
     4381 tttcctgtgt gaaattgtta tccgctcaca attccacaca acatacgagc cggaagcata
     4441 aagtgtaaag cctggggtgc ctaatgagtg agctaactca cattaattgc gttgcgctca
     4501 ctgcccgctt tccagtcgg
//
