>Addgene plasmid #125222 | pBS_KS_attB2_SA(2)_T2ALexA | addgene full sequence | sequence record 244734 | Addgene NGS Result
GAAACCTGTCGTGCCAGCTGCATTAATGAATCGGCCAACGCGCGGGGAGAGGCGGTTTGCGTATTGGGCG
CTCTTCCGCTTCCTCGCTCACTGACTCGCTGCGCTCGGTCGTTCGGCTGCGGCGAGCGGTATCAGCTCAC
TCAAAGGCGGTAATACGGTTATCCACAGAATCAGGGGATAACGCAGGAAAGAACATGTGAGCAAAAGGCC
AGCAAAAGGCCAGGAACCGTAAAAAGGCCGCGTTGCTGGCGTTTTTCCATAGGCTCCGCCCCCCTGACGA
GCATCACAAAAATCGACGCTCAAGTCAGAGGTGGCGAAACCCGACAGGACTATAAAGATACCAGGCGTTT
CCCCCTGGAAGCTCCCTCGTGCGCTCTCCTGTTCCGACCCTGCCGCTTACCGGATACCTGTCCGCCTTTC
TCCCTTCGGGAAGCGTGGCGCTTTCTCATAGCTCACGCTGTAGGTATCTCAGTTCGGTGTAGGTCGTTCG
CTCCAAGCTGGGCTGTGTGCACGAACCCCCCGTTCAGCCCGACCGCTGCGCCTTATCCGGTAACTATCGT
CTTGAGTCCAACCCGGTAAGACACGACTTATCGCCACTGGCAGCAGCCACTGGTAACAGGATTAGCAGAG
CGAGGTATGTAGGCGGTGCTACAGAGTTCTTGAAGTGGTGGCCTAACTACGGCTACACTAGAAGAACAGT
ATTTGGTATCTGCGCTCTGCTGAAGCCAGTTACCTTCGGAAAAAGAGTTGGTAGCTCTTGATCCGGCAAA
CAAACCACCGCTGGTAGCGGTGGTTTTTTTGTTTGCAAGCAGCAGATTACGCGCAGAAAAAAAGGATCTC
AAGAAGATCCTTTGATCTTTTCTACGGGGTCTGACGCTCAGTGGAACGAAAACTCACGTTAAGGGATTTT
GGTCATGAGATTATCAAAAAGGATCTTCACCTAGATCCTTTTAAATTAAAAATGAAGTTTTAAATCAATC
TAAAGTATATATGAGTAAACTTGGTCTGACAGTTACCAATGCTTAATCAGTGAGGCACCTATCTCAGCGA
TCTGTCTATTTCGTTCATCCATAGTTGCCTGACTCCCCGTCGTGTAGATAACTACGATACGGGAGGGCTT
ACCATCTGGCCCCAGTGCTGCAATGATACCGCGAGACCCACGCTCACCGGCTCCAGATTTATCAGCAATA
AACCAGCCAGCCGGAAGGGCCGAGCGCAGAAGTGGTCCTGCAACTTTATCCGCCTCCATCCAGTCTATTA
ATTGTTGCCGGGAAGCTAGAGTAAGTAGTTCGCCAGTTAATAGTTTGCGCAACGTTGTTGCCATTGCTAC
AGGCATCGTGGTGTCACGCTCGTCGTTTGGTATGGCTTCATTCAGCTCCGGTTCCCAACGATCAAGGCGA
GTTACATGATCCCCCATGTTGTGCAAAAAAGCGGTTAGCTCCTTCGGTCCTCCGATCGTTGTCAGAAGTA
AGTTGGCCGCAGTGTTATCACTCATGGTTATGGCAGCACTGCATAATTCTCTTACTGTCATGCCATCCGT
AAGATGCTTTTCTGTGACTGGTGAGTACTCAACCAAGTCATTCTGAGAATAGTGTATGCGGCGACCGAGT
TGCTCTTGCCCGGCGTCAATACGGGATAATACCGCGCCACATAGCAGAACTTTAAAAGTGCTCATCATTG
GAAAACGTTCTTCGGGGCGAAAACTCTCAAGGATCTTACCGCTGTTGAGATCCAGTTCGATGTAACCCAC
TCGTGCACCCAACTGATCTTCAGCATCTTTTACTTTCACCAGCGTTTCTGGGTGAGCAAAAACAGGAAGG
CAAAATGCCGCAAAAAAGGGAATAAGGGCGACACGGAAATGTTGAATACTCATACTCTTCCTTTTTCAAT
ATTATTGAAGCATTTATCAGGGTTATTGTCTCATGAGCGGATACATATTTGAATGTATTTAGAAAAATAA
ACAAATAGGGGTTCCGCGCACATTTCCCCGAAAAGTGCCACCTAAATTGTAAGCGTTAATATTTTGTTAA
AATTCGCGTTAAATTTTTGTTAAATCAGCTCATTTTTTAACCAATAGGCCGAAATCGGCAAAATCCCTTA
TAAATCAAAAGAATAGACCGAGATAGGGTTGAGTGTTGTTCCAGTTTGGAACAAGAGTCCACTATTAAAG
AACGTGGACTCCAACGTCAAAGG
[49 nt withheld, positions 2194-2242]
T
[91 nt withheld, positions 2244-2334]
G
[124 nt withheld, positions 2336-2459]
CCCATTCGCCATTCAGGCTGCGCAACTGTTGGGAAGGGCGATCGGTGCGGGCCTCTTCGCTATTACGCCA
GCTGGCGAAAGGGGGATGTGCTGCAAGGCGATTAAGTTGGGTAACGCCAGGGTTTTCCCAGTCACGACGT
TGTAAAACGACGGCCAGTGAGCGCGCGTAATACGACTCACTATAGGGCGAATTGGAGCTCGCTAGCGATG
TAGGTCACGGTCTCGAAGCCGCGGTGCGGGTGCCAGGGCGTGCCCTTGGGCTCCCCGGGCGCGTACTCCA
CCTCACCCATCTGGTCCATCATGATGGTCGACTCTAGAAGTCGATCCAACATGGCGACTTGTCCCATCCC
CGGCATGTTTAAATATACTAATTATTCTTGAACTAATTTTAATCAACCGATTTATCTCTCTTCCGCAGGT
CGGGAGGTTCCGGTGGAAGCGGAGGTAGCGGCGGATCCGAAGGACGCGGAAGCCTGTTGACGTGCGGAGA
TGTGGAAGAGAATCCAGGACCGATGAAAGCGTTAACGGCCAGGCAACAAGAGGTGTTTGATCTCATCCGT
GATCACATCAGCCAGACAGGTATGCCGCCGACGCGTGCGGAAATCGCGCAGCGTTTGGGGTTCCGTTCCC
CAAACGCGGCTGAAGAACATCTGAAGGCGCTGGCACGCAAAGGCGTTATTGAAATTGTTTCCGGCGCATC
ACGCGGGATTCGTCTGTTGCAGGAAGAGGAAGAAGGGTTGCCGCTGGTAGGTCGTGTGGCTGCCGGTGAA
CCACTTCTGGCGCAACAGCATATTGAAGGTCATTATCAGGTCGATCCTTCCTTATTCAAGCCGAATGCTG
ATTTCCTGCTGCGCGTCAGCGGGATGTCGATGAAAGATATCGGCATTATGGATGGTGACTTGCTGGCAGT
GCATAAAACTCAGGATGTACGTAACGGTCAGGTCGTTGTCGCACGTATTGATGACGAGGTTACCGTTAAG
CGCCTGAAAAAACAGGGCAATAAAGTCGAACTGTTGCCAGAAAATAGCGAGTTTAAACCAATTGTCGTAG
ATCTTCGTCAGCAGAGCTTCACCATTGAAGGGCTGGCGGTTGGGGTTATTCGCAACGGCGACTGGCTGGG
ATCTCCGGCCGACGCCCTGGACGACTTCGACCTGGACATGCTGCCGGCCGACGCCCTGGACGACTTCGAC
CTGGACATGCTGCCGGCCGACGCCCTGGACGACTTCGACCTGGACATGCTGCCGGGGTAACTAAGTAAGG
ATCTAGACATGATAAGATACATTGATGAGTTTGGACAAAGCTTATCGATACCGTCGACTAAAGCCAAATA
GAAAATTATTCAGTTCCTGGCTTAAGTTTTTAAAAGTGATATTATTTATTTGGTTGTAACCAACCAAAAG
AATGTAAATAACTAATACATAATTATGTTAGTTTTAAGTTAGCAACAAATTGATTTTAGCTATATTAGCT
ACTTGGTTAATAAATAGAATATATTTATTTAAAGATAATTGCGTTTTTATTGTCAGGGAGTGAGTTTGCT
TAAAAACTCGTTTAGATCCACTAGTTCTAGAGCGGCCGGATCCGGAGGTAGCGGTGGAAGCGGAGGTTCC
GGCAGGTAAGTTATTGAACAATGGCATCAAATGCCTTCATCATCACTACCCTTTAGCCCTTAAGACCCCA
CAATGACCTTACCCACTCAGAGAAAAAAGTAAATATGAAAGCCCATTTGAACTTCTAAGCTTGTCGACCA
TCATGATGGACCAGATGGGTGAGGTGGAGTACGCGCCCGGGGAGCCCAAGGGCACGCCCTGGCACCCGCA
CCGCGGCTTCGAGACCGTGACCTACATCATGCATGGTACCCAGCTTTTGTTCCCTTTAGTGAGGGTTAAT
TGCGCGCTTGGCGTAATCATGGTCATAGCTGTTTCCTGTGTGAAATTGTTATCCGCTCACAATTCCACAC
AACATACGAGCCGGGAGCATAAAGTGTAAAGCCTGGGGTGCCTAATGAGTGAGCTAACTCACATTAATTG
CGTTGCGCTCACTGCCCGCTTTCCAGTCGG
Features (pLannotate 1.2.2; 19 found; start..end, strand, type, name):
    254..842     -  rep_origin     ori: high-copy-number ColE1/pMB1/pBR322/pUC origin of replication
   1013..1873    -  CDS            AmpR: β-lactamase; bla; confers resistance to ampicillin, carbenicillin, and related antibiotics
   1874..1978    -  promoter       AmpR promoter: bla
   2031..2459    -  rep_origin     f1 ori (sequence partly withheld): f1 bacteriophage origin of replication; arrow indicates direction of (+) strand synthesis
   2464..2619    -  CDS            lacZα (fragment): LacZα fragment of β-galactosidase; lacZ fragment
   2627..2645    +  promoter       T7 promoter: promoter for bacteriophage T7 RNA polymerase
   2681..2750    +  protein_bind   attB: attB site for the φC31 integrase (Groth et al., 2000) phage φC31 integrase
   2972..3577    +  CDS            lexA: LEXA_ECOLI - Also known as exrA, spr, tsl, umuA. Experimental evidence at protein level: Swiss-Prot protein existence level 1. Represses a number of genes involved in the response to DNA damage (SOS response), including recA and lexA. Binds to the 16 bp palindromic sequence 5'-CTGTATATATATACAG-3'. In the presence of single- stranded DNA, RecA interacts with LexA causing an autocatalytic cleavage which disrupts the DNA-binding part of LexA, leading to derepression of the SOS regulon and eventually DNA repair. Implicated in hydroxy radical-mediated cell death induced by hydroxyurea treatment (Pu
   3593..3622    +  CDS            VP160 (fragment): 10 tandem repeats of the minimal activation domain of herpes simplex virus VP16 (Cheng et al., 2013)
   3632..3661    +  CDS            VP160 (fragment): 10 tandem repeats of the minimal activation domain of herpes simplex virus VP16 (Cheng et al., 2013)
   3719..3758    -  polyA_signal   SV40 poly(A) signal (fragment): SV40 polyadenylation signal
   3757..3777    +  misc_feature   MCS (fragment): pBluescript multiple cloning site
   4014..4037    -  misc_feature   MCS (fragment): pBluescript multiple cloning site
   4223..4292    -  protein_bind   attB: attB site for the φC31 integrase (Groth et al., 2000) phage φC31 integrase
   4332..4350    -  promoter       T3 promoter: promoter for bacteriophage T3 RNA polymerase
   4395..4411    -  protein_bind   lac operator: The lac repressor binds to the lac operator to inhibit transcription in E. coli. This inhibition can be relieved by adding lactose or isopropyl-β-D-thiogalactopyranoside (IPTG). lac repressor encoded by lacI
   4419..4449    -  promoter       lac promoter: promoter for the E. coli lac operon
   4464..4485    -  protein_bind   CAP binding site: CAP binding activates transcription in the presence of cAMP. E. coli catabolite activator protein
   4498..71      -  CDS            lacI (fragment) (across the origin): lac repressor; lacI; The lac repressor binds to the lac operator to inhibit transcription in E. coli. This inhibition can be relieved by adding lactose or isopropyl-β-D-thiogalactopyranoside (IPTG).
