[The description below was written by a language model from this plasmid's Addgene catalogue record, the feature table of its GenBank file and pLannotate feature annotations shown in this document.]
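Description:
pBS_KS_attB2_SA(2)_T2ALexA is a 4.5 kb pBluescript KS-derived donor plasmid for recombinase-mediated cassette exchange (RMCE) into MiMIC transposon insertions. It derives from the pBS-KS-attB-1-2-PT-SA-SD-2 protein-trap backbone. It is a high-copy plasmid propagated in E. coli from a ColE1/pUC origin under ampicillin selection. It also keeps the usual pBluescript features: an f1 origin, lacZα and lac promoter/operator remnants, and T7, T3 and M13 primer sites flanking the cassette.

The payload lies between two inverted φC31 integrase attB sites, which allow it to be swapped for the cassette in a MiMIC element. It is an artificial exon in reading phase 2. A splice acceptor is followed by a phasing nucleotide, a flexible (GGS)4 linker, a T2A ribosome-skipping peptide and a LexA coding sequence, then an hsp70 3′UTR. The automated annotation detects full-length E. coli lexA followed by short fragments matching VP16 activation-domain repeats, which suggests a LexA-activator fusion, although the catalogue names the insert only as LexA. Downstream of the 3′UTR are a second linker, phasing bases and a splice donor carried over from the protein-trap backbone.

The cassette has no promoter of its own. When it is exchanged in the correct orientation into a MiMIC insertion in an intron between coding exons, the exon is spliced into the host gene's transcript. T2A then releases LexA as a separate polypeptide under the endogenous gene's regulatory control. LexA can then drive LexAop-controlled reporters or effectors, giving gene-specific cell labelling. The phase 2 version suits introns that interrupt the reading frame in that phase.
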