Addgene plasmid #125222: pBS_KS_attB2_SA(2)_T2ALexA
Purpose: Artificial phase 2 exon to include a spliced T2A-LexA effector into a locus of interest through RMCE of MiMIC insertion in an intron between coding exons of a gene
Depositing lab: Herman Dierick. Depositing organization: Baylor College of Medicine. Publication: Gene-specific cell labeling using MiMIC transposons. Gnerer JP, Venken KJ, Dierick HA. Nucleic Acids Res. 2015 Apr 30;43(8):e56. doi: 10.1093/nar/gkv113. Epub 2015 Feb 20. PubMed 25712101.
Backbone
  Vector backbone: pBS-KS-attB-1-2-PT-SA-SD-2
  Backbone manufacturer: Koen Venken
  Vector type: Other
Growth in bacteria
  Bacterial resistance: Ampicillin, 100 μg/mL
  Growth temperature: 37°C
  Growth strain: DH5alpha
  Copy number: High Copy
Gene/Insert
  Gene/Insert name: LexA
  Insert size (bp): 1120
  Tag / fusion protein: T2A (N terminal on insert)
  Cloning method: Restriction Enzyme; 5′ cloning site Unknown (unknown if destroyed)
Terms and licenses: Academic/Nonprofit Terms; Industry Terms: Not Available to Industry
How to cite: pBS_KS_attB2_SA(2)_T2ALexA was a gift from Herman Dierick (Addgene plasmid # 125222 ; http://n2t.net/addgene:125222 ; RRID:Addgene_125222)
